>Addgene plasmid #241045 | pDMJ2-SARS-CoV-2-Spike (B.1-4c) | addgene full sequence | sequence record 486171 | Addgene NGS Result
ATGTTCGTGTTTCTGGTTCTTCTTCCCCTGGTGTCTAGTCAGTGCGTCAACTTGACTACGCGAACACAGC
TGCCCCCAGCCTACACCAATTCCTTTACACGAGGCGTCTACTATCCCGACAAGGTGTTCCGAAGCAGTGT
TTTGCACTCCACGCAGGACCTTTTCTTGCCCTTCTTCTCAAATGTGACTTGGTTTCATGCAATACACGTA
TCCGGGACTAATGGCACTAAGAGATTCGACAATCCCGTGTTGCCTTTTAACGACGGCGTGTATTTTGCCA
GTACAGAAAAGAGCAATATTATCCGGGGATGGATCTTCGGCACGACTCTGGATAGTAAAACACAATCCCT
GCTGATCGTGAATAATGCGACAAACGTCGTCATAAAAGTCTGCGAGTTCCAGTTCTGCAACGACCCTTTC
CTCGGGGTGTATTACCATAAGAACAATAAATCTTGGATGGAAAGTGAGTTTCGCGTGTACTCCAGTGCAA
ATAACTGTACTTTTGAGTACGTAAGCCAGCCTTTCCTGATGGACCTCGAAGGGAAACAGGGGAACTTTAA
GAACCTGCGCGAATTCGTGTTCAAGAACATCGACGGTTATTTTAAAATATACAGCAAGCACACCCCTATT
AACCTGGTGAGAGATTTGCCACAAGGTTTTAGCGCCCTGGAACCCCTCGTGGACCTTCCTATCGGCATCA
ACATCACGCGCTTCCAAACTCTGCTCGCACTGCATCGGTCTTATCTGACCCCTGGAGATTCATCCTCAGG
ATGGACCGCGGGTGCTGCTGCATATTATGTGGGATATCTGCAGCCTAGGACCTTCCTGCTCAAATACAAC
GAGAACGGCACCATCACTGACGCTGTTGATTGCGCGCTGGACCCATTGTCTGAAACCAAATGCACACTGA
AAAGCTTCACAGTCGAGAAGGGCATTTACCAGACGAGCAACTTCAGAGTTCAGCCCACAGAGAGCATCGT
TCGCTTCCCCAACATTACCAATTTGTGCCCATTCGGAGAGGTCTTTAACGCAACTAGATTTGCCAGTGTT
TACGCCTGGAACAGGAAACGGATATCCAATTGCGTGGCCGATTACAGCGTACTGTACAATAGTGCTAGCT
TTTCAACCTTTAAATGCTACGGTGTCTCCCCTACGAAGCTGAATGATCTGTGCTTTACTAATGTCTATGC
GGACAGCTTCGTTATTAGAGGTGACGAGGTCCGCCAAATCGCCCCAGGGCAGACTGGAAAGATAGCCGAC
TACAATTACAAACTGCCAGATGATTTCACCGGCTGCGTCATCGCCTGGAACTCCCGGAACCTCGATAGTA
AAGTGGGCGGCAATTACAACTATCTCTATAGGCTGTTTCGAAAGAGCAACCTGAAACCTTTTGAGCGGGA
CATTTCAACAGAGATCTACCAGGCCGGAAGCAAGCCCTGCAACGGGGTCGTGGGGTTCAATTGTTACTTC
CCGCTGCAAAGCTATGGATTTCAGCCGACTAACGGCGTTGGCTATCAGCCATATCGGGTGGTGGTGCTGT
CATTTGAGCTGCTTCATGCGCCTGCTACAGTATGTGGGCCTAAACTGTCTACCAATCTGGTGAAAAATAA
GTGCGTGAACTTCAACTTCAATGGCCTCACCGGGACAGGCGTGTTGACAGAATCCAATAAGAAATTCCTG
CCATTCCAGCAGTTCGGCAGGGATATCGCAGACACGACCGATGCGGTGCGAGATCCCCAGACATTGGAGA
TTCTGGACATTACTCCTTGTTCTTTTGGAGGAGTGAGTGTTATTACTCCCGGCACAAATACCTCAAATCA
AGTCGCTGTGCTGTATCAAGGTGTAAACTGTACCGAGGTCCCCGTGGCTATTCACGCCGACCAGCTGACC
CCAACATGGCGGGTATACAGCACCGGTTCTAATGTATTCCAGACCAGAGCCGGCTGCCTCATTGGAGCCG
AGCATGTGAACAACTCTTATGAATGTGATATACCGATTGGAGCAGGTATCTGCGCCTCTTATCAGACCCA
GACAAATAGCCCCAGAAGGGCTAGGAGCGTGGCCTCCCAGTCCATAATCGCCTATACAATGTCACTGGGG
GCTGAAAATTCAGTGGCATACAGTAACAACTCTATCGCTATCCCCACAAATTTTACCATCTCTGTGACTA
CAGAGATCCTGCCAGTGTCTATGACTAAAACCTCCGTGGACTGTACCATGTACATCTGTGGTGATAGCAC
CGAATGTTCCAACCTGCTCCTGCAGTACGGCAGCTTCTGCACACAGCTGAATAGGGCACTGACAGGAATC
GCCGTCGAACAGGATAAGAACACTCAGGAGGTGTTTGCGCAGGTTAAGCAGATTTACAAGACGCCACCAA
TCAAGGACTTCGGTGGGTTCAATTTCTCTCAAATTCTGCCTGATCCTTCTAAGCCATCTAAGCGGAGCTT
TATAGAGGATTTGCTCTTTAATAAGGTGACCCTCGCCGATGCTGGATTTATTAAGCAGTATGGCGACTGT
TTGGGAGACATTGCTGCTCGCGATCTGATATGTGCCCAGAAATTCAACGGGCTGACCGTACTCCCACCGC
TGCTCACTGATGAGATGATCGCACAATATACCAGCGCCCTGCTGGCCGGCACTATTACATCCGGCTGGAC
GTTCGGAGCAGGAGCCGCACTGCAAATACCTTTTGCCATGCAGATGGCATATCGCTTCAATGGGATCGGG
GTGACCCAGAACGTCCTGTACGAAAACCAGAAACTTATCGCTAACCAGTTCAATTCCGCCATTGGTAAAA
TCCAGGACAGCTTGAGTTCCACAGCCAGCGCCCTCGGGAAATTGCAAGATGTAGTCAATCAGAATGCACA
AGCCCTGAATACTCTCGTCAAGCAACTGTCATCCAACTTCGGTGCTATATCCTCCGTGCTGAATGATATC
CTTAGTAGATTGGATAAGGTGGAGGCAGAAGTCCAGATCGACCGGCTTATTACTGGAAGGCTGCAGAGTC
TGCAGACGTACGTCACGCAGCAGCTTATCAGAGCCGCCGAGATTAGAGCATCTGCGAATCTGGCTGCTAC
AAAGATGAGTGAATGCGTGCTCGGGCAATCAAAGCGGGTCGACTTTTGTGGGAAGGGGTACCACCTCATG
AGCTTCCCCCAATCCGCCCCACATGGCGTTGTGTTCCTGCATGTTACTTACGTTCCCGCTCAAGAGAAGA
ACTTTACTACCGCTCCGGCGATCTGCCACGACGGTAAGGCACACTTTCCACGCGAAGGCGTCTTTGTTAG
CAATGGAACACACTGGTTTGTTACCCAGAGGAACTTTTATGAGCCCCAGATAATCACAACCGACAACACA
TTCGTATCTGGGAACTGTGACGTAGTTATTGGGATCGTGAACAACACCGTGTACGATCCTCTCCAACCGG
AACTTGACTCTTTCAAGGAGGAACTGGATAAGTACTTTAAGAATCACACCTCACCCGATGTTGACCTCGG
CGACATTTCAGGAATTAATGCTAGCGTGGTGAACATCCAGAAAGAGATTGATAGACTTAACGAAGTGGCC
AAGAACCTCAACGAATCACTTATTGACCTGCAGGAGCTGGGAAAATATGAGCAGTACATTAAATGGCCTT
GGTACATTTGGCTGGGCTTTATAGCAGGCCTGATCGCTATCGTCATGGTGACCATCATGCTTTGTTGTAT
GACTAGCTGCTGCAGCTGCCTCAAGGGCTGTTGTAGCTGCGGCTCTTGCTGTAAATAATGATGAGGATCC
AGATCTGCTGTGCCTTCTAGTTGCCAGCCATCTGTTGTTTGCCCCTCCCCCGTGCCTTCCTTGACCCTGG
AAGGTGCCACTCCCACTGTCCTTTCCTAATAAAATGAGGAAATTGCATCGCATTGTCTGAGTAGGTGTCA
TTCTATTCTGGGGGGTGGGGTGGGGCAGGACAGCAAGGGGGAGGATTGGGAAGACAATAGCAGGCATGCT
GGGGATGCGGTGGGCTCTATGGGTACCCAGGTGCTGAAGAATTGACCCGGTTCCTCCTGGGCCAGAAAGA
AGCAGGCACATCCCCTTCTCTGTGACACACCCTGTCCACGCCCCTGGTTCTTAGTTCCAGCCCCACTCAT
AGGACACTCATAGCTCAGGAGGGCTCCGCCTTCAATCCCACCCGCTAAAGTACTTGGAGCGGTCTCTCCC
TCCCTCATCAGCCCACCAAACCAAACCTAGCCTCCAAGAGTGGGAAGAAATTAAAGCAAGATAGGCTATT
AAGTGCAGAGGGAGAGAAAATGCCTCCAACATGTGAGGAAGTAATGAGAGAAATCATAGAATTTTAAGGC
CATGATTTAAGGCCAATCGGAAAGAACATGTGAGCAAAAGGCCAGCAAAAGGCCAGGAACCGTAAAAAGG
CCGCGTTGCTGGCGTTTTTCCATAGGCTCCGCCCCCCTGACGAGCATCACAAAAATCGACGCTCAAGTCA
GAGGTGGCGAAACCCGACAGGACTATAAAGATACCAGGCGTTTCCCCCTGGAAGCTCCCTCGTGCGCTCT
CCTGTTCCGACCCTGCCGCTTACCGGATACCTGTCCGCCTTTCTCCCTTCGGGAAGCGTGGCGCTTTCTC
ATAGCTCACGCTGTAGGTATCTCAGTTCGGTGTAGGTCGTTCGCTCCAAGCTGGGCTGTGTGCACGAACC
CCCCGTTCAGCCCGACCGCTGCGCCTTATCCGGTAACTATCGTCTTGAGTCCAACCCGGTAAGACACGAC
TTATCGCCACTGGCAGCAGCCACTGGTAACAGGATTAGCAGAGCGAGGTATGTAGGCGGTGCTACAGAGT
TCTTGAAGTGGTGGCCTAACTACGGCTACACTAGAAGAACAGTATTTGGTATCTGCGCTCTGCTGAAGCC
AGTTACCTTCGGAAAAAGAGTTGGTAGCTCTTGATCCGGCAAACAAACCACCGCTGGTAGCGGTGGTTTT
TTTGTTTGCAAGCAGCAGATTACGCGCAGAAAAAAAGGATCTCAAGAAGATCCTTTGATCTTTTCTACGG
GGTCTGACGCTCAGTGGAACGAAAACTCACGTTAAGGGATTTTGGTCATGAGATTATCAAAAAGGATCTT
CACCTAGATCCTTTTAAATTAAAAATGAAGTTTTAAATCAATCTAAAGTATATATGAGTAAACTTGGTCT
GACAGTTACCAATGCTTAATCAGTGAGGCACCTATCTCAGCGATCTGTCTATTTCGTTCATCCATAGTTG
CCTGACTCCCCGTCGTGTAGATAACTACGATACGGGAGGGCTTACCATCTGGCCCCAGTGCTGCAATGAT
ACCGCGAGACCCACGCTCACCGGCTCCAGATTTATCAGCAATAAACCAGCCAGCCGGAAGGGCCGAGCGC
AGAAGTGGTCCTGCAACTTTATCCGCCTCCATCCAGTCTATTAATTGTTGCCGGGAAGCTAGAGTAAGTA
GTTCGCCAGTTAATAGTTTGCGCAACGTTGTTGCCATTGCTACAGGCATCGTGGTGTCACGCTCGTCGTT
TGGTATGGCTTCATTCAGCTCCGGTTCCCAACGATCAAGGCGAGTTACATGATCCCCCATGTTGTGCAAA
AAAGCGGTTAGCTCCTTCGGTCCTCCGATCGTTGTCAGAAGTAAGTTGGCCGCAGTGTTATCACTCATGG
TTATGGCAGCACTGCATAATTCTCTTACTGTCATGCCATCCGTAAGATGCTTTTCTGTGACTGGTGAGTA
CTCAACCAAGTCATTCTGAGAATAGTGTATGCGGCGACCGAGTTGCTCTTGCCCGGCGTCAATACGGGAT
AATACCGCGCCACATAGCAGAACTTTAAAAGTGCTCATCATTGGAAAACGTTCTTCGGGGCGAAAACTCT
CAAGGATCTTACCGCTGTTGAGATCCAGTTCGATGTAACCCACTCGTGCACCCAACTGATCTTCAGCATC
TTTTACTTTCACCAGCGTTTCTGGGTGAGCAAAAACAGGAAGGCAAAATGCCGCAAAAAAGGGAATAAGG
GCGACACGGAAATGTTGAATACTCATACTCTTCCTTTTTCAATATTATTGAAGCATTTATCAGGGTTATT
GTCTCATGAGCGGATACATATTTGAATGTATTTAGAAAAATAAACAAATAGGGGTTCCGCGCACATTTCC
CCGAAAAGTGCCACCTGACGTCCCAATGATTGCACCATATGCGGTGTGAAATACCGCACAGATGCGTAAG
GAGAAAATACCGCATCAGATTGGCTATTGGCCATTGCATACGTTGTATCCATATCATAATATGTACATTT
ATATTGGCTCATGTCCAACATTACCGCCATGTTGACATTGATTATTGACTAGTTATTAATAGTAATCAAT
TACGGGGTCATTAGTTCATAGCCCATATATGGAGTTCCGCGTTACATAACTTACGGTAAATGGCCCGCCT
GGCTGACCGCCCAACGACCCCCGCCCATTGACGTCAATAATGACGTATGTTCCCATAGTAACGCCAATAG
GGACTTTCCATTGACGTCAATGGGTGGAGTATTTACGGTAAACTGCCCACTTGGCAGTACATCAAGTGTA
TCATATGCCAAGTACGCCCCCTATTGACGTCAATGACGGTAAATGGCCCGCCTGGCATTATGCCCAGTAC
ATGACCTTATGGGACTTTCCTACTTGGCAGTACATCTACGTATTAGTCATCGCTATTACCATGGTGATGC
GGTTTTGGCAGTACATCAATGGGCGTGGATAGCGGTTTGACTCACGGGGATTTCCAAGTCTCCACCCCAT
TGACGTCAATGGGAGTTTGTTTTGGCACCAAAATCAACGGGACTTTCCAAAATGTCGTAACAACTCCGCC
CCATTGACGCAAATGGGCGGTAGGCGTGTACGGTGGGAGGTCTATATAAGCAGAGCTCGTTTAGTGAACC
GTCAGATCGCCTGGAGACGCCATCCACGCTGTTTTGACCTCCATAGAAGACACCGGGACCGATCCAGCCT
CCATCGGCTCGCATCTCTCCTTCACGCGCCCGCCGCCCTACCTGAGGCCGCCATCCACGCCGGTTGAGTC
GCGTTCTGCCGCCTCCCGCCTGTGGTGCCTCCTGAACTGCGTCCGCCGTCTAGGTAAGTTTAAAGCTCAG
GTCGAGACCGGGCCTTTGTCCGGCGCTCCCTTGGAGCCTACCTAGACTCAGCCGGCTCTCCACGCTTTGC
CTGACCCTGCTTGCTCAACTCTAGTTAACGGTGGAGGGCAGTGTAGTCTGAGCAGTACTCGTTGCTGCCG
CGCGCGCCACCAGACATAATAGCTGACAGACTAACAGACTGTTCCTTTCCATGGGTCTTTTCTGCAGTCA
CCGTCGTCGACACGTGTGATCAGATATCGCGGCCGCTCTAGA
Features (pLannotate 1.2.2; 10 found; start..end, strand, type, name):
      1..3765    +  CDS            S: SPIKE_SARS2 - Experimental evidence at protein level: Swiss-Prot protein existence level 1. [Spike glycoprotein]: May down-regulate host tetherin (BST2) by lysosomal degradation, thereby counteracting its antiviral activity. From Severe acute respiratory syndrome coronavirus 2 (2019-nCoV) (SARS-CoV-2).
   3788..4012    +  polyA_signal   bGH poly(A) signal: bovine growth hormone polyadenylation signal
   4427..5015    -  rep_origin     ori: high-copy-number ColE1/pMB1/pBR322/pUC origin of replication
   5186..6046    -  CDS            AmpR: β-lactamase; bla; confers resistance to ampicillin, carbenicillin, and related antibiotics
   6047..6151    -  promoter       AmpR promoter: bla
   6191..6248    +  misc_feature   bom (fragment): basis of mobility region from pBR322
   6334..6713    +  enhancer       CMV enhancer: human cytomegalovirus immediate early enhancer
   6714..6917    +  promoter       CMV promoter: human cytomegalovirus (CMV) immediate early promoter
   7006..7233    +  LTR            5' LTR (truncated) (fragment): truncated 5' long terminal repeat (LTR) from human T-cell leukemia virus (HTLV) type 1
   7237..7347    +  intron         CMV intron (fragment): modified intron A from human cytomegalovirus
