[The description below was written by a language model from this plasmid's Addgene catalogue record and pLannotate feature annotations shown in this document.]
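Description:
pDMJ2-SARS-CoV-2-Spike (B.1-4c) is a mammalian expression plasmid of about 7.4 kb, built on the pDMJ2 backbone, that produces a variant SARS-CoV-2 spike glycoprotein for pseudotyping viral particles. It is maintained in E. coli as a high-copy plasmid through a ColE1/pUC-type origin of replication and is selected with ampicillin via a β-lactamase gene driven by its own bla promoter. A short fragment of the pBR322 bom region is also annotated. No mammalian selection marker or reporter appears in the feature table, which fits a plasmid intended for transient expression.

The expression cassette starts with the human cytomegalovirus immediate-early enhancer and promoter. These are followed by a fragment annotated as part of the HTLV-1 5' LTR and a fragment of modified CMV intron A. Leader elements of this kind are commonly placed downstream of a promoter to improve transcript processing and expression. Because the map is circular, these elements lie directly upstream of the spike open reading frame, which spans roughly 3.8 kb and ends at a bovine growth hormone polyadenylation signal. The insert was made by gene synthesis and carries the substitutions N439R, T478K, E484V, K529L and D614G. The name suggests that the first four were added to a B.1 (D614G) spike, but the record does not say so. No epitope tags are annotated.

The stated purpose is to supply spike as the envelope protein when creating pseudotyped virus, presumably by co-expression with separate packaging and reporter components that the record does not specify. The associated publication concerns computationally designed proteins that mimic antibody immune evasion in viral evolution, which suggests use in testing antibody escape.
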