Addgene plasmid #241045: pDMJ2-SARS-CoV-2-Spike (B.1-4c)
Purpose: Expresses SARS-CoV-2 spike (B.1-4c) protein for creating pseudotyped virus
Depositing lab: Jeremy Luban. Depositing organization: University of Massachusetts, Worcester. Publication: Computationally designed proteins mimic antibody immune evasion in viral evolution. Youssef N, Gurev S, Ghantous F, Brock KP, Jaimes JA, Thadani NN, Dauphin A, Sherman AC, Yurkovetskiy L, Soto D, Estanboulieh R, Kotzen B, Notin P, Kollasch AW, Cohen AA, Dross SE, Erasmus J, Fuller DH, Bjorkman PJ, Lemieux JE, Luban J, Seaman MS, Marks DS. Immunity. 2025 May 6:S1074-7613(25)00178-5. doi: 10.1016/j.immuni.2025.04.015. PubMed 40345199.
Backbone
  Vector backbone: pDMJ2
  Vector type: Mammalian Expression
Growth in bacteria
  Bacterial resistance: Ampicillin, 100 μg/mL
  Growth temperature: 37°C
  Growth strain: DH5alpha
  Copy number: High Copy
Gene/Insert
  Gene/Insert name: Spike (B.1-4c)
  Species: SARS-CoV-2
  Mutation: N439R,T478K,E484V,D614G,K529L
  Entrez Gene: S (a.k.a. GU280_gp02, spike glycoprotein)
  Cloning method: Gene Synthesis
Terms and licenses: Academic/Nonprofit Terms; Industry Terms: Not Available to Industry
How to cite: pDMJ2-SARS-CoV-2-Spike (B.1-4c) was a gift from Jeremy Luban (Addgene plasmid # 241045 ; http://n2t.net/addgene:241045 ; RRID:Addgene_241045)
